>Addgene plasmid #84985 | JBEI-6822 | addgene full sequence | sequence record 170480 | Addgene NGS Result
GACGTCGGTGCCTAATGAGTGAGCTAACTTACATTAATTGCGTTGCGCTCACTGCCCGCTTTCCAGTCGG
GAAACCTGTCGTGCCAGCTGCATTAATGAATCGGCCAACGCGCGGGGAGAGGCGGTTTGCGTATTGGGCG
CCAGGGTGGTTTTTCTTTTCACCAGTGAGACGGGCAACAGCTGATTGCCCTTCACCGCCTGGCCCTGAGA
GAGTTGCAGCAAGCGGTCCACGCTGGTTTGCCCCAGCAGGCGAAAATCCTGTTTGATGGTGGTTAACGGC
GGGATATAACATGAGCTGTCTTCGGTATCGTCGTATCCCACTACCGAGATGTCCGCACCAACGCGCAGCC
CGGACTCGGTAATGGCGCGCATTGCGCCCAGCGCCATCTGATCGTTGGCAACCAGCATCGCAGTGGGAAC
GATGCCCTCATTCAGCATTTGCATGGTTTGTTGAAAACCGGACATGGCACTCCAGTCGCCTTCCCGTTCC
GCTATCGGCTGAATTTGATTGCGAGTGAGATATTTATGCCAGCCAGCCAGACGCAGACGCGCCGAGACAG
AACTTAATGGGCCCGCTAACAGCGCGATTTGCTGGTGACCCAATGCGACCAGATGCTCCACGCCCAGTCG
CGTACCGTCTTCATGGGAGAAAATAATACTGTTGATGGGTGTCTGGTCAGAGACATCAAGAAATAACGCC
GGAACATTAGTGCAGGCAGCTTCCACAGCAATGGCATCCTGGTCATCCAGCGGATAGTTAATGATCAGCC
CACTGACGCGTTGCGCGAGAAGATTGTGCACCGCCGCTTTACAGGCTTCGACGCCGCTTCGTTCTACCAT
CGACACCACCACGCTGGCACCCAGTTGATCGGCGCGAGATTTAATCGCCGCGACAATTTGCGACGGCGCG
TGCAGGGCCAGACTGGAGGTGGCAACGCCAATCAGCAACGACTGTTTGCCCGCCAGTTGTTGTGCCACGC
GGTTGGGAATGTAATTCAGCTCCGCCATCGCCGCTTCCACTTTTTCCCGCGTTTTCGCAGAAACGTGGCT
GGCCTGGTTCACCACGCGGGAAACGGTCTGATAAGAGACACCGGCATACTCTGCGACATCGTATAACGTT
ACTGGTTTCACATTCACCACCCTGAATTGACTCTCTTCCGGGCGCTATCATGCCATACCGCGAAAGGTTT
TGCGCCATTCGATGGTGTCCGGGATCTCGACGCTCTCCCTTATGCGACTCCTGCATTAGGAAGCAGCCCA
GTAGTAGGTTGAGGCCGTTGAGCACCGCCGCCGCAAGGAATGGTGCATGCAAGGAGATGGCGCCCAACAG
TCCCCCGGCCACGGGGCCTGCCACCATACCCACGCCGAAACAAGCGCTCATGAGCCCGAAGTGGCGAGCC
CGATCTTCCCCATCGGTGATGTCGGCGATATAGGCGCCAGCAACCGCACCTGTGGCGCCGGTGATGCCGG
CCACGATGCGTCCGGCGTAGAGGATCGAGATCGTTTAGGCACCCCAGGCTTTACACTTTATGCTTCCGGC
TCGTATAATGTGTGGAATTGTGAGCGGATAACAATTTCAGAATTCAAAAGATCTTAGGAGGAATATAAAA
TGAAAAATTGTGTCATCGTCAGTGCGGTACGTACTGCTATCGGTAGTTTTAACGGTTCACTCGCTTCCAC
CAGCGCCATCGACCTGGGGGCGACAGTAATTAAAGCCGCCATTGAACGTGCAAAAATCGATTCACAACAC
GTTGATGAAGTGATTATGGGTAACGTGTTACAAGCCGGGCTGGGGCAAAATCCGGCGCGTCAGGCACTGT
TAAAAAGCGGGCTGGCAGAAACGGTGTGCGGATTCACGGTCAATAAAGTATGTGGTTCGGGTCTTAAAAG
TGTGGCGCTTGCCGCCCAGGCCATTCAGGCAGGTCAGGCGCAGAGCATTGTGGCGGGGGGTATGGAAAAT
ATGAGTTTAGCCCCCTACTTACTCGATGCAAAAGCACGCTCTGGTTATCGTCTTGGAGACGGACAGGTTT
ATGACGTAATCCTGCGCGATGGCCTGATGTGCGCCACCCATGGTTATCATATGGGGATTACCGCCGAAAA
CGTGGCTAAAGAGTACGGAATTACCCGTGAAATGCAGGATGAACTGGCGCTACATTCACAGCGTAAAGCG
GCAGCCGCAATTGAGTCCGGTGCTTTTACAGCCGAAATCGTCCCGGTAAATGTTGTCACTCGAAAGAAAA
CCTTCGTCTTCAGTCAAGACGAGTTCCCGAAAGCGAACTCAACGGCTGAAGCGTTAGGTGCATTGCGCCC
GGCCTTCGATAAAGCAGGAACAGTCACCGCTGGGAACGCGTCTGGTATTAACGACGGTGCTGCCGCTCTG
GTGATTATGGAAGAATCTGCGGCGCTGGCAGCAGGCCTTACCCCCCTGGCTCGCATTAAAAGTTATGCCA
GCGGTGGCGTGCCCCCCGCATTGATGGGTATGGGGCCAGTACCTGCCACGCAAAAAGCGTTACAACTGGC
GGGGCTGCAACTGGCGGATATTGATCTCATTGAGGCTAATGAAGCATTTGCTGCACAGTTCCTTGCCGTT
GGGAAAAACCTGGGCTTTGATTCTGAGAAAGTGAATGTCAACGGCGGGGCCATCGCGCTCGGGCATCCTA
TCGGTGCCAGTGGTGCTCGTATTCTGGTCACACTATTACATGCCATGCAGGCACGCGATAAAACGCTGGG
GCTGGCAACACTGTGCATTGGCGGCGGTCAGGGAATTGCGATGGTGATTGAACGGTTGAATTGAGGATCT
AGGAGGAAAGCAAAATGAAACTGAGCACCAAGCTGTGCTGGTGTGGCATCAAGGGTCGCCTGCGCCCACA
AAAGCAGCAACAGCTGCACAACACGAACCTGCAAATGACCGAGCTGAAAAAGCAGAAGACGGCCGAGCAA
AAGACCCGCCCGCAGAACGTTGGCATCAAGGGCATCCAGATTTATATCCCGACGCAGTGTGTCAACCAAT
CTGAGCTGGAGAAATTCGATGGCGTCAGCCAGGGTAAGTACACCATCGGCCTGGGCCAGACCAACATGAG
CTTCGTGAACGACCGTGAGGACATCTATTCTATGAGCCTGACGGTGCTGTCTAAGCTGATCAAGAGCTAC
AACATCGACACGAATAAGATCGGTCGTCTGGAGGTGGGTACGGAGACGCTGATTGACAAGAGCAAAAGCG
TGAAGTCTGTCTTAATGCAGCTGTTCGGCGAGAACACGGATGTCGAGGGTATCGACACCCTGAACGCGTG
TTACGGCGGCACCAACGCACTGTTCAATAGCCTGAACTGGATTGAGAGCAACGCCTGGGATGGCCGCGAT
GCGATCGTCGTGTGCGGCGATATCGCCATCTATGACAAGGGTGCGGCACGTCCGACCGGCGGTGCAGGCA
CCGTTGCGATGTGGATTGGCCCGGACGCACCAATTGTCTTCGATTCTGTCCGCGCGTCTTACATGGAGCA
CGCCTACGACTTTTACAAGCCGGACTTCACGAGCGAATACCCGTACGTGGACGGCCACTTCTCTCTGACC
TGCTATGTGAAGGCGCTGGACCAGGTTTATAAGTCTTATAGCAAAAAGGCGATTTCTAAGGGCCTGGTCA
GCGACCCGGCAGGCAGCGACGCCCTGAACGTGCTGAAGTATTTCGACTACAACGTGTTCCATGTCCCGAC
CTGCAAATTAGTGACCAAATCTTATGGCCGCCTGTTATATAATGATTTCCGTGCCAACCCGCAGCTGTTC
CCGGAGGTTGACGCCGAGCTGGCGACGCGTGATTACGACGAGAGCCTGACCGACAAGAACATCGAGAAGA
CCTTCGTCAACGTCGCGAAGCCGTTCCACAAAGAGCGTGTGGCCCAAAGCCTGATCGTCCCGACCAACAC
GGGCAACATGTATACCGCGTCTGTCTACGCGGCATTCGCGAGCCTGCTGAATTACGTCGGTTCTGACGAC
CTGCAGGGCAAGCGCGTTGGCCTGTTCAGCTACGGTAGCGGCTTAGCGGCCAGCCTGTATAGCTGCAAAA
TTGTCGGCGACGTCCAGCACATCATCAAGGAGCTGGACATCACCAACAAGCTGGCGAAGCGCATCACCGA
GACGCCGAAAGATTACGAGGCAGCGATCGAGTTACGCGAGAATGCGCATCTGAAGAAGAACTTCAAGCCG
CAAGGTAGCATCGAGCACCTGCAGAGCGGCGTCTACTACCTGACGAACATTGACGACAAGTTCCGCCGTT
CTTATGACGTCAAAAAGTAACTAGTAGGAGGAAAACATCATGGTGCTGACGAACAAAACCGTCATTAGCG
GCAGCAAGGTGAAGTCTCTGAGCAGCGCCCAAAGCTCTAGCAGCGGCCCGTCTAGCAGCAGCGAGGAGGA
CGACAGCCGTGACATTGAGTCTCTGGACAAGAAGATCCGCCCGCTGGAGGAGTTAGAGGCCCTGCTGAGC
AGCGGCAACACCAAGCAGCTGAAGAACAAGGAAGTTGCAGCGCTGGTGATCCACGGTAAGCTGCCACTGT
ATGCGCTGGAAAAGAAACTGGGCGATACGACGCGTGCGGTCGCGGTGCGTCGCAAAGCCTTAAGCATCTT
AGCGGAGGCCCCGGTGTTAGCCAGCGACCGCCTGCCGTACAAGAACTACGACTACGACCGCGTGTTTGGC
GCGTGCTGCGAGAATGTCATTGGCTACATGCCGTTACCGGTTGGTGTGATCGGCCCGCTGGTCATTGATG
GCACGAGCTATCACATTCCAATGGCGACCACGGAAGGTTGCTTAGTCGCCAGCGCCATGCGTGGCTGTAA
GGCGATTAACGCCGGCGGTGGCGCGACGACCGTGTTAACCAAGGATGGTATGACGCGCGGTCCGGTCGTC
CGCTTCCCAACGCTGAAGCGCAGCGGCGCGTGTAAGATTTGGCTGGATTCTGAGGAGGGCCAAAACGCGA
TCAAGAAAGCCTTCAACTCTACGAGCCGTTTCGCGCGTTTACAGCATATCCAGACCTGCCTGGCCGGCGA
CCTGCTGTTCATGCGCTTCCGCACCACCACGGGCGATGCGATGGGCATGAACATGATCAGCAAGGGCGTC
GAATATAGCCTGAAACAAATGGTGGAAGAATATGGCTGGGAGGACATGGAGGTTGTCTCTGTGAGCGGCA
ACTATTGCACCGACAAGAAGCCGGCAGCCATTAACTGGATTGAGGGTCGCGGCAAAAGCGTCGTGGCAGA
AGCGACCATCCCAGGCGACGTGGTCCGTAAGGTTCTGAAGAGCGACGTCAGCGCCCTGGTTGAGTTAAAT
ATCGCGAAAAACCTGGTCGGCAGCGCGATGGCGGGCAGCGTGGGTGGCTTTAACGCACATGCAGCGAATC
TGGTTACGGCGGTTTTCTTAGCCTTAGGTCAGGACCCAGCCCAAAATGTCGAGAGCAGCAACTGCATTAC
CTTAATGAAAGAGGTTGACGGTGACCTGCGCATCAGCGTTTCTATGCCGTCTATCGAGGTCGGCACGATC
GGCGGCGGCACCGTTTTAGAACCGCAAGGTGCGATGCTGGATCTGCTGGGCGTGCGCGGCCCACATGCAA
CGGCCCCAGGCACCAATGCCCGCCAACTGGCCCGTATCGTGGCCTGCGCGGTTCTGGCGGGTGAGCTGAG
CCTGTGCGCCGCATTAGCCGCGGGCCATTTAGTTCAATCTCACATGACCCACAACCGCAAGCCGGCAGAA
CCAACCAAGCCAAATAACCTGGACGCAACCGACATTAACCGTCTGAAGGATGGCAGCGTCACGTGCATTA
AAAGCTGATGAGGATCTGGATCTAAAGGATCTAGGAGGAAATAACCATGTCTCTGCCATTCCTGACGTCT
GCGCCAGGTAAGGTGATCATCTTCGGCGAGCACTCTGCGGTGTACAATAAGCCGGCCGTCGCCGCCTCTG
TGTCTGCGTTACGCACCTACCTGCTGATCAGCGAATCTTCTGCACCGGACACGATCGAGCTGGACTTTCC
GGACATCAGCTTCAACCACAAGTGGAGCATCAACGACTTCAACGCGATCACGGAGGACCAGGTGAACAGC
CAAAAGCTGGCCAAAGCCCAGCAAGCAACCGACGGTCTGTCTCAGGAGCTGGTGTCTCTGCTGGACCCGC
TGTTAGCGCAGTTAAGCGAGAGCTTCCATTACCACGCCGCGTTCTGCTTCCTGTACATGTTCGTTTGCCT
GTGCCCGCACGCAAAGAACATCAAGTTCAGCCTGAAGAGCACGCTGCCGATTGGCGCAGGCTTAGGCTCT
AGCGCATCTATCAGCGTGAGCCTGGCGCTGGCGATGGCCTATCTGGGTGGCCTGATTGGCAGCAACGACC
TGGAGAAACTGAGCGAAAACGACAAGCACATCGTGAACCAGTGGGCCTTTATCGGCGAGAAGTGCATTCA
TGGCACCCCGAGCGGCATTGACAACGCAGTTGCCACGTATGGCAACGCCCTGCTGTTCGAGAAAGACAGC
CACAACGGCACGATCAACACGAACAACTTCAAGTTCCTGGACGACTTCCCGGCGATCCCGATGATTCTGA
CCTACACCCGTATCCCACGCAGCACCAAGGATTTAGTCGCCCGCGTGCGTGTTTTAGTCACCGAAAAGTT
CCCGGAGGTGATGAAGCCGATCCTGGACGCGATGGGCGAGTGCGCGCTGCAGGGTCTGGAGATCATGACC
AAGCTGAGCAAGTGCAAGGGCACCGACGATGAGGCGGTGGAAACCAACAATGAGCTGTACGAGCAGCTGC
TGGAGCTGATCCGTATCAATCACGGCCTGCTGGTTTCTATCGGTGTGTCTCACCCGGGCCTGGAACTGAT
CAAAAACCTGAGCGACGACCTGCGCATTGGCTCTACGAAATTAACGGGTGCAGGTGGCGGTGGCTGCTCT
TTAACGCTGCTGCGCCGTGACATTACGCAGGAGCAAATCGACAGCTTCAAGAAGAAGCTGCAGGACGACT
TCAGCTACGAGACGTTCGAGACGGACCTGGGCGGCACGGGCTGTTGCCTGCTGAGCGCCAAAAATCTGAA
CAAGGACCTGAAGATCAAAAGCCTGGTGTTCCAGCTGTTCGAAAACAAGACGACCACGAAGCAGCAGATC
GACGACCTGTTACTGCCGGGTAACACCAATCTGCCGTGGACGTCTTAAGGATCTAGGAGGGAGATCATAT
GAGCGAATTACGTGCATTCAGCGCGCCAGGTAAGGCACTGCTGGCCGGTGGCTACCTGGTGTTAGACACC
AAGTACGAGGCGTTCGTCGTCGGCTTATCTGCCCGTATGCATGCAGTTGCCCACCCGTATGGTAGCCTGC
AGGGCTCTGACAAGTTCGAAGTGCGTGTGAAGAGCAAGCAGTTCAAGGACGGCGAGTGGCTGTACCACAT
TAGCCCAAAGAGCGGCTTCATCCCGGTTAGCATTGGTGGCAGCAAGAACCCATTTATCGAGAAGGTCATT
GCCAACGTCTTCAGCTACTTCAAGCCGAATATGGACGATTACTGCAACCGCAACCTGTTCGTCATCGACA
TTTTCAGCGACGACGCGTACCACAGCCAAGAGGACTCTGTTACGGAGCATCGTGGTAACCGCCGCCTGAG
CTTCCACAGCCATCGCATTGAGGAGGTGCCGAAGACGGGTCTGGGTTCTAGCGCCGGTTTAGTTACCGTC
TTAACGACGGCGTTAGCGAGCTTCTTCGTGAGCGACCTGGAGAACAACGTGGACAAGTACCGCGAAGTGA
TTCATAACCTGGCGCAGGTGGCACATTGTCAGGCCCAAGGTAAGATTGGCTCTGGTTTTGATGTGGCAGC
GGCCGCCTATGGCTCTATCCGCTATCGCCGCTTTCCGCCGGCCCTGATCAGCAATCTGCCGGACATCGGC
TCTGCGACGTATGGTAGCAAACTGGCGCATCTGGTGGACGAAGAAGACTGGAACATCACCATTAAGTCTA
ATCACCTGCCGAGCGGCTTAACGTTATGGATGGGCGATATCAAGAACGGCAGCGAAACGGTTAAGCTGGT
GCAGAAAGTGAAAAACTGGTACGACAGCCACATGCCGGAAAGCCTGAAGATTTACACGGAGCTGGACCAC
GCCAATAGCCGTTTCATGGATGGTCTGAGCAAGCTGGACCGCCTGCACGAAACCCACGACGACTACAGCG
ACCAAATCTTCGAGAGCCTGGAGCGCAATGACTGCACCTGCCAGAAGTACCCGGAGATCACGGAGGTCCG
CGATGCCGTGGCAACGATTCGCCGTAGCTTCCGCAAAATTACGAAGGAGAGCGGCGCGGATATCGAACCA
CCGGTCCAGACGTCTCTGCTGGACGACTGTCAAACCTTAAAGGGCGTGTTAACGTGCCTGATTCCGGGCG
CGGGTGGTTACGACGCCATTGCCGTCATCACGAAACAGGACGTCGATCTGCGCGCACAAACGGCCAACGA
CAAACGTTTCAGCAAAGTCCAATGGCTGGATGTTACGCAGGCCGACTGGGGTGTTCGCAAGGAGAAGGAC
CCGGAAACGTATCTGGATAAGTGATTAGGATCCAAACTCGAGTAAGGATCTCCAGGCATCAAATAAAACG
AAAGGCTCAGTCGAAAGACTGGGCCTTTCGTTTTATCTGTTGTTTGTCGGTGAACGCTCTCTACTAGAGT
CACACTGGCTCACCTTCGGGTGGGCCTTTCTGCGTTTATACCTAGGGATATATTCCGCTTCCTCGCTCAC
TGACTCGCTACGCTCGGTCGTTCGACTGCGGCGAGCGGAAATGGCTTACGAACGGGGCGGAGATTTCCTG
GAAGATGCCAGGAAGATACTTAACAGGGAAGTGAGAGGGCCGCGGCAAAGCCGTTTTTCCATAGGCTCCG
CCCCCCTGACAAGCATCACGAAATCTGACGCTCAAATCAGTGGTGGCGAAACCCGACAGGACTATAAAGA
TACCAGGCGTTTCCCCCTGGCGGCTCCCTCGTGCGCTCTCCTGTTCCTGCCTTTCGGTTTACCGGTGTCA
TTCCGCTGTTATGGCCGCGTTTGTCTCATTCCACGCCTGACACTCAGTTCCGGGTAGGCAGTTCGCTCCA
AGCTGGACTGTATGCACGAACCCCCCGTTCAGTCCGACCGCTGCGCCTTATCCGGTAACTATCGTCTTGA
GTCCAACCCGGAAAGACATGCAAAAGCACCACTGGCAGCAGCCACTGGTAATTGATTTAGAGGAGTTAGT
CTTGAAGTCATGCGCCGGTTAAGGCTAAACTGAAAGGACAAGTTTTGGTGACTGCGCTCCTCCAAGCCAG
TTACCTCGGTTCAAAGAGTTGGTAGCTCAGAGAACCTTCGAAAAACCGCCCTGCAAGGCGGTTTTTTCGT
TTTCAGAGCAAGAGATTACGCGCAGACCAAAACGATCTCAAGAAGATCATCTTATTAATCAGATAAAATA
TTTCTAGATTTCAGTGCAATTTATCTCTTCAAATGTAGCACCTGAAGTCAGCCCCATACGATATAAGTTG
TTACTAGTGCTTGGATTCTCACCAATAAAAAACGCCCGGCGGCAACCGAGCGTTCTGAACAAATCCAGAT
GGAGTTCTGAGGTCATTACTGGATCTATCAACAGGAGTCCAAGCGAGCTCGATATCAAATTACGCCCCGC
CCTGCCACTCATCGCAGTACTGTTGTAATTCATTAAGCATTCTGCCGACATGGAAGCCATCACAAACGGC
ATGATGAACCTGAATCGCCAGCGGCATCAGCACCTTGTCGCCTTGCGTATAATATTTGCCCATGGTGAAA
ACGGGGGCGAAGAAGTTGTCCATATTGGCCACGTTTAAATCAAAACTGGTGAAACTCACCCAGGGATTGG
CTGAGACGAAAAACATATTCTCAATAAACCCTTTAGGGAAATAGGCCAGGTTTTCACCGTAACACGCCAC
ATCTTGCGAATATATGTGTAGAAACTGCCGGAAATCGTCGTGGTATTCACTCCAGAGCGATGAAAACGTT
TCAGTTTGCTCATGGAAAACGGTGTAACAAGGGTGAACACTATCCCATATCACCAGCTCACCGTCTTTCA
TTGCCATACGAAATTCCGGATGAGCATTCATCAGGCGGGCAAGAATGTGAATAAAGGCCGGATAAAACTT
GTGCTTATTTTTCTTTACGGTCTTTAAAAAGGCCGTAATATCCAGCTGAACGGTCTGGTTATAGGTACAT
TGAGCAACTGACTGAAATGCCTCAAAATGTTCTTTACGATGCCATTGGGATATATCAACGGTGGTATATC
CAGTGATTTTTTTCTCCATTTTAGCTTCCTTAGCTCCTGAAAATCTCGATAACTCAAAAAATACGCCCGG
TAGTGATCTTATTTCATTATGGTGAAAGTTGGAACCTCTTACGTGCCGATCAACGTCTCATTTTCGCCAG
ATATC
Features (pLannotate 1.2.2; 18 found; start..end, strand, type, name):
     15..36      -  protein_bind   CAP binding site: CAP binding activates transcription in the presence of cAMP. E. coli catabolite activator protein
     49..1131    -  CDS            lacI: lac repressor; lacI; The lac repressor binds to the lac operator to inhibit transcription in E. coli. This inhibition can be relieved by adding lactose or isopropyl-β-D-thiogalactopyranoside (IPTG).
   1132..1209    -  promoter       lacI promoter: lacI
   1217..1496    -  CDS            TcR (fragment): tetracycline efflux protein; tet; confers resistance to tetracycline
   1520..1550    +  promoter       lac UV5 promoter: E. coli lac promoter with an "up" mutation
   1558..1574    +  protein_bind   lac operator: The lac repressor binds to the lac operator to inhibit transcription in E. coli. This inhibition can be relieved by adding lactose or isopropyl-β-D-thiogalactopyranoside (IPTG). lac repressor encoded by lacI
   1610..2791    +  CDS            atoB: ATOB_ECOLI - Experimental evidence at protein level: Swiss-Prot protein existence level 1. From Escherichia coli (strain K12).
   2815..4287    +  CDS            ERG13: HMCS_YEAST - Also known as HMGS. Experimental evidence at protein level: Swiss-Prot protein existence level 1. This enzyme condenses acetyl-CoA with acetoacetyl-CoA to form HMG-CoA, which is the substrate for HMG-CoA reductase. From Saccharomyces cerevisiae (strain ATCC 204508 / S288c) (Baker's yeast).
   4313..5815    +  CDS            HMG1 (fragment): HMDH1_YEAST - Experimental evidence at protein level: Swiss-Prot protein existence level 1. One of 2 isozymes that catalyze the conversion of HMG-CoA to mevalonate. It is the rate-limiting enzyme of the sterol biosynthesis pathway. Involved in ergosterol biosynthesis. From Saccharomyces cerevisiae (strain ATCC 204508 / S288c) (Baker's yeast).
   5857..7185    +  CDS            ERG12: KIME_YEAST - Also known as RAR1. Experimental evidence at protein level: Swiss-Prot protein existence level 1. RAR (regulation of autonomous replication) is a protein whose activity increases the mitotic stability of plasmids. From Saccharomyces cerevisiae (strain ATCC 204508 / S288c) (Baker's yeast).
   7209..8561    +  CDS            ERG8: ERG8_YEAST - Experimental evidence at protein level: Swiss-Prot protein existence level 1. From Saccharomyces cerevisiae (strain ATCC 204508 / S288c) (Baker's yeast).
   8600..8671    +  terminator     rrnB T1 terminator: transcription terminator T1 from the E. coli rrnB gene
   8687..8714    +  terminator     T7Te terminator: phage T7 early transcription terminator
   8733..8788    -  rep_origin     RSF ori (fragment): Plasmids containing the RSF 1030 origin of replication can be propagated in E. coli cells that contain additional plasmids with compatible origins.
   8876..9421    -  rep_origin     p15A ori: Plasmids containing the medium-copy-number p15A origin of replication can be propagated in E. coli cells that contain a second plasmid with the ColE1 origin.
   9535..9629    -  terminator     lambda t0 terminator: transcription terminator from phage lambda
   9653..10309   -  CDS            cat: CAT_ECOLX - Experimental evidence at protein level: Swiss-Prot protein existence level 1. This enzyme is an effector of chloramphenicol resistance in bacteria. From Escherichia coli. This protein is used as a marker in many commonly used cloning vectors, such as pACYC184.
  10310..10412   -  promoter       cat promoter: promoter of the E. coli cat gene encoding chloramphenicol acetyltransferase
