[The description below was written by a language model from this plasmid's Addgene catalogue record and pLannotate feature annotations shown in this document.]
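Description:
JBEI-6822 is a bacterial expression plasmid of about 10.4 kb built on the pBbA5c backbone and designed to install the upper part of the mevalonate pathway in E. coli for isopentenol (C5 alcohol) production. It replicates from a p15A origin, which is compatible with ColE1-type plasmids and so allows co-maintenance with a second pathway plasmid. The catalogue lists the plasmid as high copy, although p15A is generally regarded as a medium-copy origin. Selection is by chloramphenicol, through a cat gene driven by its own promoter and followed by the lambda t0 terminator. The feature table also flags short fragments resembling the RSF origin and a tetracycline resistance gene; these appear to be backbone remnants rather than functional elements.

The payload is a single five-gene operon transcribed from the lacUV5 promoter with a downstream lac operator. A lacI gene carried on the plasmid under its native promoter keeps the operon repressed until IPTG or lactose is added. In order, the operon encodes E. coli atoB (acetoacetyl-CoA thiolase), S. cerevisiae ERG13 (HMG-CoA synthase), a fragment of yeast HMG1 (HMG-CoA reductase), ERG12 (mevalonate kinase) and ERG8 (phosphomevalonate kinase). Together these convert acetyl-CoA to mevalonate and then to phosphorylated mevalonate intermediates. The "co" in the insert name presumably denotes codon-optimised versions, though the record does not say so explicitly. Although the catalogue gives yeast as the insert species, the first gene is of E. coli origin. Transcription ends at tandem rrnB T1 and T7Te terminators. The steps that convert the phosphorylated intermediates to isopentenol are not encoded here and would have to be supplied separately.
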