Addgene plasmid #84985: JBEI-6822
Purpose: For expression of pBbA5c-MevTaco-MKco-PMKco(aka 2A) under lacUV5 promoter for isopentenol production
Depositing lab: Taek Soon Lee. Depositing organization: Lawrence Berkeley National Laboratory. Publication: Metabolic engineering for the high-yield production of isoprenoid-based C(5) alcohols in E. coli. George KW, Thompson MG, Kang A, Baidoo E, Wang G, Chan LJ, Adams PD, Petzold CJ, Keasling JD, Lee TS. Sci Rep. 2015 Jun 8;5:11128. doi: 10.1038/srep11128. PubMed 26052683.
Backbone
  Vector backbone: pBbA5c
  Vector type: Bacterial Expression
Growth in bacteria
  Bacterial resistance: Chloramphenicol, 25 μg/mL
  Growth temperature: 37°C
  Growth strain: DH5alpha
  Copy number: High Copy
Gene/Insert
  Gene/Insert name: MevTaco-MKco-PMKco
  Species: S. cerevisiae (budding yeast)
  Promoter: LacUV5
  Cloning method: Restriction Enzyme; 5′ cloning site unknown (unknown if destroyed); 3′ cloning site unknown (unknown if destroyed)
  Sequencing primers: 5′ pBbA5c-5; 3′ rrnB-T1-term-Rev
Terms and licenses: Academic/Nonprofit Terms; Industry Terms: Not Available to Industry
How to cite: JBEI-6822 was a gift from Taek Soon Lee (Addgene plasmid # 84985 ; http://n2t.net/addgene:84985 ; RRID:Addgene_84985)
