>Addgene plasmid #84985 | JBEI-6822 | addgene partial sequence | sequence record 167730 | pBRrevBam 5'-GGTGATGTCGGCGATATAGG-3'
GATGCCGGCCACGATGCGTCCGGCGTAGAGGATCGAGATCGTTTAGGCACCCCAGGCTTTACACTTTATG
CTTCCGGCTCGTATAATGTGTGGAATTGTGAGCGGATAACAATTTCAGAATTCAAAAGATCTTAGGAGGA
ATATAAAATGAAAAATTGTGTCATCGTCAGTGCGGTACGTACTGCTATCGGTAGTTTTAACGGTTCACTC
GCTTCCACCAGCGCCATCGACCTGGGGGCGACAGTAATTAAAGCCGCCATTGAACGTGCAAAAATCGATT
CACAACACGTTGATGAAGTGATTATGGGTAACGTGTTACAAGCCGGGCTGGGGCAAAATCCGGCGCGTCA
GGCACTGTTAAAAAGCGGGCTGGCAGAAACGGTGTGCGGATTCACGGTCAATAAAGTATGTGGTTCGGGT
CTTAAAAGTGTGGCGCTTGCCGCCCAGGCCATTCAGGCAGGTCAGGCGCAGAGCATTGTGGCGGGGGGTA
TGGAAAATATGAGTTTAGCCCCCTACTTACTCGATGCAAAAGCACGCTCTGGTTATCGTCTTGGAGACGG
ACAGGTTTATGACGTAATCCTGCGCGATGGCCTGATGTGCGCCACCCATGGTTATCATATGGGGATTACC
GCCGAAAACGTGGCTAAAGAGTACGGAATTACCCGTGAAATGCAGGATGAACTGGCGCTACATTCACAGC
GTAAAGCGGCAGCCGCAATTGAGTCCGGTGCTTTTACAGCCGAAATCGTCCCGGTAAATGTTGTCACTCG
AAAGAAAACCTTCGTCTTCAGTCAAGACGAGTTCCCGAAAGCGAACTCAACGGCTGAAGCGTTAGGTGCA
TTGCGCCCGGCCTTCGATAAAGCAGGAACAGTCACCGCTGGGAACGCGTCTGGTATTAACGAC
